>Addgene plasmid #45220 | mCherry PP1 gamma | addgene partial sequence | sequence record 64600 | mCherry-F 5'-ccccgtaatgcagaagaaga-3'
CTCCTCCGAGCGGATGTACCCCGAGGACGGCGCCCTGAAGGGCGAGATCAAGCAGAGGCTGAAGCTGAAG
GACGGCGGCCACTACGACGCTGAGGTCAAGACCACCTACAAGGCCAAGAAGCCCGTGCAGCTGCCCGGCG
CCTACAACGTCAACATCAAGTTGGACATCACCTCCCACAACGAGGACTACACCATCGTGGAACAGTACGA
ACGCGCCGAGGGCCGCCACTCCACCGGCGGCATGGACGAGCTGTACAAGAGATCTCGAGCTCAAGCTTCG
AATTCGATGGCGGATTTAGATAAACTCAACATCGACAGCATTATCCAACGGCTGCTGGAAGTGAGAGGGT
CCAAGCCTGGTAAGAATGTCCAGCTTCAGGAGAATGAAATCAGAGGACTGTGCTTAAAGTCTCGTGAAAT
CTTTCTCAGTCAGCCTATCCTACTAGAACTTGAAGCACCACTCAAAATATGTGGTGACATCCATGGACAA
TACTATGATTTGCTGCGACTTTTTGAGTACGGTGGTTTCCCACCAGAAAGCAACTACCTGTTTCTTGGGG
ACTATGTGGACAGGGGAAAGCAGTCATTGGAGACGATCTGCCTCTTACTGGCCTACAAAATAAAATATCC
TGAGAATTTTTTTCTTCTCAGAGGGAACCATGAATGTGCCAGCATCAACAGAATTTATGGATTTTATGAT
GAATGTAAAAGAAGATACAACATTAAACTATGGAAAACTTTCACAGACTGTTTTAACTGTTTACCGATAG
CAGCCATCGTGGATGAGAAGATATTCTGTTGTCATGGAGGTTTATCACCAGATCTTCAATCTATGGAGCA
GATTCGGCGAATTATGCGACCAACTGATGTACCAGATCAAGGTCTTCTTTGTGATCTTTTGTGGTCTGAC
CCCGATAAAGATGTCTTAGGCTGGGGTGAAAATGACAGAGGAGTGTCCTTCACATTTGGTGCAGAAGTGG
TTGCAAAATTTCTCCATAAGCATGATTTGGATCTTA
