[The description below was written by a language model from this plasmid's Addgene catalogue record.]
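Description:
mCherry PP1 gamma (also recorded as pKL021) is a mammalian expression plasmid encoding a fusion of the red fluorescent protein mCherry with the gamma isoform of protein phosphatase 1 (PP1), a serine/threonine phosphatase catalytic subunit. The backbone is listed as unknown, so the promoter driving expression, the polyadenylation signal, the origin of replication and any mammalian selection marker are not stated. The record does say that the plasmid is maintained in E. coli as a high-copy construct under kanamycin selection. The insert was placed by restriction cloning, with an intact EcoRI site at the 5′ junction; the 3′ cloning site is not recorded. An mCherry forward primer is listed for sequencing into the insert, which suggests that mCherry lies upstream of the PP1 gamma coding sequence, making it an N-terminal tag, although the record does not spell out the orientation. The species of origin of the PP1 gamma sequence is also not given, and no feature table accompanies the entry.

The construct is associated with a study of how PP1 is recruited to the outer kinetochore by KNL1 to counteract Aurora B kinase activity. In that context, a fluorescently tagged PP1 gamma would typically be used to follow the phosphatase by live-cell or fixed-cell fluorescence microscopy after transfection into mammalian cells. Such imaging can show, for example, its localisation to kinetochores during mitosis. The red fluorophore also allows co-imaging with green or other spectrally distinct markers.
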