Addgene plasmid #45220: mCherry PP1 gamma
Depositing lab: Iain Cheeseman & Michael Lampson. Depositing organization: University of Pennsylvania. Publication: Regulated targeting of protein phosphatase 1 to the outer kinetochore by KNL1 opposes Aurora B kinase. Liu D, Vleugel M, Backer CB, Hori T, Fukagawa T, Cheeseman IM, Lampson MA. J Cell Biol. 2010 Mar 22;188(6):809-20. doi: 10.1083/jcb.201001006. Epub 2010 Mar 15. PubMed 20231380.
Backbone
  Vector backbone: unknown
  Vector type: Mammalian Expression
Growth in bacteria
  Bacterial resistance: Kanamycin, 50 μg/mL
  Growth temperature: 37°C
  Growth strain: DH5alpha
  Copy number: High Copy
Gene/Insert
  Gene/Insert name: mCherry PP1 gamma (alt name: pKL021)
  Cloning method: Restriction Enzyme; 5′ cloning site EcoRI (not destroyed); 3′ cloning site unknown (unknown if destroyed)
  Sequencing primers: 5′ mCherry-F
Terms and licenses: Academic/Nonprofit Terms; Industry Terms: Not Available to Industry
How to cite: mCherry PP1 gamma was a gift from Iain Cheeseman & Michael Lampson (Addgene plasmid # 45220 ; http://n2t.net/addgene:45220 ; RRID:Addgene_45220)
